>Addgene plasmid #41341 | TAL3167 | depositor partial sequence | sequence record 54980 | TAL3167 sequence 2430 bps
TCTAGAGCTAGCACCATGGACTACAAAGACCATGACGGTGATTATAAAGATCATGACATCGATTACAAGG
ATGACGATGACAAGATGGCCCCCAAGAAGAAGAGGAAGGTGGGCATTCACCGCGGGGTACCTATGGTGGA
CTTGAGGACACTCGGTTATTCGCAACAGCAACAGGAGAAAATCAAGCCTAAGGTCAGGAGCACCGTCGCG
CAACACCACGAGGCGCTTGTGGGGCATGGCTTCACTCATGCGCATATTGTCGCGCTTTCACAGCACCCTG
CGGCGCTTGGGACGGTGGCTGTCAAATACCAAGATATGATTGCGGCCCTGCCCGAAGCCACGCACGAGGC
AATTGTAGGGGTCGGTAAACAGTGGTCGGGAGCGCGAGCACTTGAGGCGCTGCTGACTGTGGCGGGTGAG
CTTAGGGGGCCTCCGCTCCAGCTCGACACCGGGCAGCTGCTGAAGATCGCGAAGAGAGGGGGAGTAACAG
CGGTAGAGGCAGTGCACGCCTGGCGCAATGCGCTCACCGGGGCCCCCTTGAACCTGACCCCAGACCAGGT
AGTCGCAATCGCGAACAATAATGGGGGAAAGCAAGCCCTGGAAACCGTGCAAAGGTTGTTGCCGGTCCTT
TGTCAAGACCACGGCCTTACACCGGAGCAAGTCGTGGCCATTGCAAGCAACATCGGTGGCAAACAGGCTC
TTGAGACGGTTCAGAGACTTCTCCCAGTTCTCTGTCAAGCCCACGGGCTGACTCCCGATCAAGTTGTAGC
GATTGCGAATAACAATGGAGGGAAACAAGCATTGGAGACTGTCCAACGGCTCCTTCCCGTGTTGTGTCAA
GCCCACGGTTTGACGCCTGCACAAGTGGTCGCCATCGCCTCCAATATTGGCGGTAAGCAGGCGCTGGAAA
CAGTACAGCGCCTGCTGCCTGTACTGTGCCAGGATCATGGACTGACCCCAGACCAGGTAGTCGCAATCGC
GAACAATAATGGGGGAAAGCAAGCCCTGGAAACCGTGCAAAGGTTGTTGCCGGTCCTTTGTCAAGACCAC
GGCCTTACACCGGAGCAAGTCGTGGCCATTGCAAATAATAACGGTGGCAAACAGGCTCTTGAGACGGTTC
AGAGACTTCTCCCAGTTCTCTGTCAAGCCCACGGGCTGACTCCCGATCAAGTTGTAGCGATTGCGTCGCA
TGACGGAGGGAAACAAGCATTGGAGACTGTCCAACGGCTCCTTCCCGTGTTGTGTCAAGCCCACGGTTTG
ACGCCTGCACAAGTGGTCGCCATCGCCAACAACAACGGCGGTAAGCAGGCGCTGGAAACAGTACAGCGCC
TGCTGCCTGTACTGTGCCAGGATCATGGACTGACCCCAGACCAGGTAGTCGCAATCGCGTCAAACGGAGG
GGGAAAGCAAGCCCTGGAAACCGTGCAAAGGTTGTTGCCGGTCCTTTGTCAAGACCACGGCCTTACACCG
GAGCAAGTCGTGGCCATTGCAAATAATAACGGTGGCAAACAGGCTCTTGAGACGGTTCAGAGACTTCTCC
CAGTTCTCTGTCAAGCCCACGGGCTGACTCCCGATCAAGTTGTAGCGATTGCGAATAACAATGGAGGGAA
ACAAGCATTGGAGACTGTCCAACGGCTCCTTCCCGTGTTGTGTCAAGCCCACGGTTTGACGCCTGCACAA
GTGGTCGCCATCGCCTCCAATATTGGCGGTAAGCAGGCGCTGGAAACAGTACAGCGCCTGCTGCCTGTAC
TGTGCCAGGATCATGGACTGACCCCAGACCAGGTAGTCGCAATCGCGTCGAACATTGGGGGAAAGCAAGC
CCTGGAAACCGTGCAAAGGTTGTTGCCGGTCCTTTGTCAAGACCACGGCCTTACACCGGAGCAAGTCGTG
GCCATTGCAAGCAATGGGGGTGGCAAACAGGCTCTTGAGACGGTTCAGAGACTTCTCCCAGTTCTCTGTC
AAGCCCACGGGCTGACTCCCGATCAAGTTGTAGCGATTGCGAATAACAATGGAGGGAAACAAGCATTGGA
GACTGTCCAACGGCTCCTTCCCGTGTTGTGTCAAGCCCACGGTTTGACGCCTGCACAAGTGGTCGCCATC
GCCTCGAATGGCGGCGGTAAGCAGGCGCTGGAAACAGTACAGCGCCTGCTGCCTGTACTGTGCCAGGATC
ATGGACTGACACCCGAACAGGTGGTCGCCATTGCTTCTAATGGGGGAGGACGGCCAGCCTTGGAGTCCAT
CGTAGCCCAATTGTCCAGGCCCGATCCCGCGTTGGCTGCGTTAACGAATGACCATCTGGTGGCGTTGGCA
TGTCTTGGTGGACGACCCGCGCTCGATGCAGTCAAAAAGGGTCTGCCTCATGCTCCCGCATTGATCAAAA
GAACCAACCGGCGGATTCCCGAGAGAACTTCCCATCGAGTCGCGGGATCC
