>Addgene plasmid #41341 | TAL3167 | addgene partial sequence | sequence record 63809 | JDS-TALEN-F 5'-TAGGGGTCGGTAAACAGTGG-3'
CTGACTGTGGCGGGTGAGCTTAGGGGGCCTCCGCTCCAGCTCGACACCGGGCAGCTGCTGAAGATCGCGA
AGAGAGGGGGAGTAACAGCGGTAGAGGCAGTGCACGCCTGGCGCAATGCGCTCACCGGGGCCCCCTTGAA
CCTGACCCCAGACCAGGTAGTCGCAATCGCGAACAATAATGGGGGAAAGCAAGCCCTGGAAACCGTGCAA
AGGTTGTTGCCGGTCCTTTGTCAAGACCACGGCCTTACACCGGAGCAAGTCGTGGCCATTGCAAGCAACA
TCGGTGGCAAACAGGCTCTTGAGACGGTTCAGAGACTTCTCCCAGTTCTCTGTCAAGCCCACGGGCTGAC
TCCCGATCAAGTTGTAGCGATTGCGAATAACAATGGAGGGAAACAAGCATTGGAGACTGTCCAACGGCTC
CTTCCCGTGTTGTGTCAAGCCCACGGTTTGACGCCTGCACAAGTGGTCGCCATCGCCTCCAATATTGGCG
GTAAGCAGGCGCTGGAAACAGTACAGCGCCTGCTGCCTGTACTGTGCCAGGATCATGGACTGACCCCAGA
CCAGGTAGTCGCAATCGCGAACAATAATGGGGGAAAGCAAGCCCTGGAAACCGTGCAAAGGTTGTTGCCG
GTCCTTTGTCAAGACCACGGCCTTACACCGGAGCAAGTCGTGGCCATTGCAAATAATAACGGTGGCAAAC
AGGCTCTTGAGACGGTTCAGAGACTTCTCCCAGTTCTCTGTCAAGCCCACGGGCTGACTCCCGATCAAGT
TGTAGCGATTGCGTCGCATGACGGAGGGAAACAAGCATTGGAGACTGTCCAACGGCTCCTTCCCGTGTTG
TGTCAAGCCCACGGTTTGACGCCTGCACAAGTGGTCGCCATCGCCAACAACAACGGCGGTAAGCAGGCGC
TGGAAA
