[The description below was written by a language model from this plasmid's Addgene catalogue record.]
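Description:
TAL3167 is a TALEN expression plasmid built on the JDS78 backbone, encoding the "right" half of a nuclease pair designed against the zebrafish (D. rerio) smad2 gene. The roughly 1.6 kb insert is not smad2 coding sequence itself. It is an engineered array of TAL effector repeats that specifies recognition of an 18-nucleotide half-site in the smad2 locus. This array was cloned by restriction enzyme methods into the 6.4 kb backbone, destroying the cloning sites in the process. The backbone supplies the flanking fusion partners, a 3X FLAG epitope at the N terminus for detection and the wild-type FokI nuclease domain at the C terminus. The plasmid is a high-copy vector propagated in E. coli under ampicillin selection. No feature table accompanies the record, so the origin of replication and other backbone elements are not stated.

Expression is driven by the CMV promoter for use in mammalian cells. The vector type also lists T7, indicating that a T7 promoter is available for in vitro transcription of TALEN mRNA, the usual route for delivery into zebrafish embryos by injection. Because FokI cleaves DNA only as a dimer, this construct is meant to be used with a matching "left" smad2 TALEN that binds the opposite strand across a spacer. Paired binding brings the two FokI domains together to create a double-strand break, and error-prone repair of that break yields insertions or deletions that disrupt the gene. The associated work describes targeted gene disruption in somatic zebrafish cells with engineered TALENs, and the insert name suggests that this plasmid belongs to a set of such reagents made for the zebrafish community.
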