Addgene plasmid #41341: TAL3167
Depositing lab: Keith Joung. Depositing organization: Massachusetts General Hospital. Publication: Targeted gene disruption in somatic zebrafish cells using engineered TALENs. Sander JD, Cade L, Khayter C, Reyon D, Peterson RT, Joung JK, Yeh JR. Nat Biotechnol. 2011 Aug 5;29(8):697-8. doi: 10.1038/nbt.1934. PubMed 21822241.
Backbone
  Vector backbone: JDS78
  Backbone manufacturer: Addgene plasmid #32290
  Backbone size w/o insert (bp): 6447
  Vector type: Mammalian Expression ; T7
Growth in bacteria
  Bacterial resistance: Ampicillin, 100 μg/mL
  Growth temperature: 37°C
  Growth strain: XL1 Blue
  Copy number: High Copy
Gene/Insert
  Gene/Insert name: ZebrafishCommunity-smad2-Right (alt name: smad2)
  Species: D. rerio (zebrafish)
  Insert size (bp): 1640
  Entrez Gene: smad2 (a.k.a. fj43c06, madh2, wu:fj43c06)
  Promoter: CMV
  Tag / fusion protein: 3X Flag (N terminal on backbone); WT FOKI (C terminal on backbone)
  Cloning method: Restriction Enzyme; 5′ cloning site N/A (destroyed during cloning); 3′ cloning site N/A (destroyed during cloning)
  Sequencing primers: 5′ CMV-F; 3′ BGH-rev
Terms and licenses: Academic/Nonprofit Terms; Industry Terms: Not Available to Industry
Depositor comments: Target binding site: TGAGAGGCGTGGAATGTT It is strongly recommended that users perform a diagnostic digest to verify this plasmid prior to use. For example, a double digest of the plasmid with BamHI and KpnI should result in two bands at 2.3kb and 5.8kb.
How to cite: TAL3167 was a gift from Keith Joung (Addgene plasmid # 41341 ; http://n2t.net/addgene:41341 ; RRID:Addgene_41341)
